>Addgene plasmid #142872 | TFORF1853 | addgene full sequence | sequence record 397483 | Addgene NGS Result
TTAATGTAGTCTTATGCAATACTCTTGTAGTCTTGCAACATGGTAACGATGAGTTAGCAACATGCCTTAC
AAGGAGAGAAAAAGCACCGTGCATGCCGATTGGTGGAAGTAAGGTGGTACGATCGTGCCTTATTAGGAAG
GCAACAGACGGGTCTGACATGGATTGGACGAACCACTGAATTGCCGCATTGCAGAGATATTGTATTTAAG
TGCCTAGCTCGATACATAAACGGGTCTCTCTGGTTAGACCAGATCTGAGCCTGGGAGCTCTCTGGCTAAC
TAGGGAACCCACTGCTTAAGCCTCAATAAAGCTTGCCTTGAGTGCTTCAAGTAGTGTGTGCCCGTCTGTT
GTGTGACTCTGGTAACTAGAGATCCCTCAGACCCTTTTAGTCAGTGTGGAAAATCTCTAGCAGTGGCGCC
CGAACAGGGACTTGAAAGCGAAAGGGAAACCAGAGGAGCTCTCTCGACGCAGGACTCGGCTTGCTGAAGC
GCGCACGGCAAGAGGCGAGGGGCGGCGACTGGTGAGTACGCCAAAAATTTTGACTAGCGGAGGCTAGAAG
GAGAGAGATGGGTGCGAGAGCGTCAGTATTAAGCGGGGGAGAATTAGATCGCGATGGGAAAAAATTCGGT
TAAGGCCAGGGGGAAAGAAAAAATATAAATTAAAACATATAGTATGGGCAAGCAGGGAGCTAGAACGATT
CGCAGTTAATCCTGGCCTGTTAGAAACATCAGAAGGCTGTAGACAAATACTGGGACAGCTACAACCATCC
CTTCAGACAGGATCAGAAGAACTTAGATCATTATATAATACAGTAGCAACCCTCTATTGTGTGCATCAAA
GGATAGAGATAAAAGACACCAAGGAAGCTTTAGACAAGATAGAGGAAGAGCAAAACAAAAGTAAGACCAC
CGCACAGCAAGCGGCCGCTGATCTTCAGACCTGGAGGAGGAGATATGAGGGACAATTGGAGAAGTGAATT
ATATAAATATAAAGTAGTAAAAATTGAACCATTAGGAGTAGCACCCACCAAGGCAAAGAGAAGAGTGGTG
CAGAGAGAAAAAAGAGCAGTGGGAATAGGAGCTTTGTTCCTTGGGTTCTTGGGAGCAGCAGGAAGCACTA
TGGGCGCAGCGTCAATGACGCTGACGGTACAGGCCAGACAATTATTGTCTGGTATAGTGCAGCAGCAGAA
CAATTTGCTGAGGGCTATTGAGGCGCAACAGCATCTGTTGCAACTCACAGTCTGGGGCATCAAGCAGCTC
CAGGCAAGAATCCTGGCTGTGGAAAGATACCTAAAGGATCAACAGCTCCTGGGGATTTGGGGTTGCTCTG
GAAAACTCATTTGCACCACTGCTGTGCCTTGGAATGCTAGTTGGAGTAATAAATCTCTGGAACAGATTTG
GAATCACACGACCTGGATGGAGTGGGACAGAGAAATTAACAATTACACAAGCTTAATACACTCCTTAATT
GAAGAATCGCAAAACCAGCAAGAAAAGAATGAACAAGAATTATTGGAATTAGATAAATGGGCAAGTTTGT
GGAATTGGTTTAACATAACAAATTGGCTGTGGTATATAAAATTATTCATAATGATAGTAGGAGGCTTGGT
AGGTTTAAGAATAGTTTTTGCTGTACTTTCTATAGTGAATAGAGTTAGGCAGGGATATTCACCATTATCG
TTTCAGACCCACCTCCCAACCCCGAGGGGACCCATGCATTGCATCTCAATTAGTCAGCAACCAGGTGTGG
AAAGTCCCCAGGCTCCCCAGCAGGCAGAAGTATGCAAAGCATGCGTCTCAATTAGTCAGCAACCATAGTC
CCGCCCCTAACTCCGCCCATCCCGCCCCTAACTCCGCCCAGTTCCGCCCATTCTCCGCCCCATGGCTGAC
TAATTTTTTTTATTTATGCAGAGGCCGAGGCCGCCTCGGCCTCTGAGCTATTCCAGAAGTAGTGAGGAGG
CTTTTTTGGAGGCCTAGGCTTTTGCAAAAAGCTTTCTAGAGGTACCACCGGAGCTTACCATGACCGAGTA
CAAGCCCACGGTGCGCCTCGCCACCCGCGACGACGTCCCCAGGGCCGTACGCACCCTCGCCGCCGCGTTC
GCCGACTACCCCGCCACGCGCCACACCGTCGATCCGGACCGCCACATCGAGCGGGTCACCGAGCTGCAAG
AACTCTTCCTCACGCGCGTCGGGCTCGACATCGGCAAGGTGTGGGTCGCGGACGACGGCGCCGCCGTGGC
GGTCTGGACCACGCCGGAGAGCGTCGAAGCGGGGGCGGTGTTCGCCGAGATCGGCCCGCGCATGGCCGAG
TTGAGCGGTTCCCGGCTGGCCGCGCAGCAACAGATGGAAGGCCTCCTGGCGCCGCACCGGCCCAAGGAGC
CCGCGTGGTTCCTGGCCACCGTCGGCGTCTCGCCCGACCACCAGGGCAAGGGTCTGGGCAGCGCCGTCGT
GCTCCCCGGAGTGGAGGCGGCCGAGCGCGCCGGGGTGCCCGCCTTCCTGGAGACCTCCGCGCCCCGCAAC
CTCCCCTTCTACGAGCGGCTCGGCTTCACCGTCACCGCCGACGTCGAGGTGCCCGAAGGACCGCGCACCT
GGTGCATGACCCGCAAGCCCGGTGCCAGTTAACGAATTCTAGATCTTGAGACAAATGGCAGTATTCATCC
ACAATTTTAAAAGAAAAGGGGGGATTGGGGGGTACAGTGCAGGGGAAAGAATAGTAGACATAATAGCAAC
AGACATACAAACTAAAGAATTACAAAAACAAATTACAAAAATTCAAAATTTTCGGGTTTATTACAGGGAC
AGCAGAGATCCACTTTGGCGCCGGCTCGAGGCCTGCAGGTGCAAAGATGGATAAAGTTTTAAACAGAGAG
GAATCTTTGCAGCTAATGGACCTTCTAGGTCTTGAAAGGAGTGGGAATTGGCTCCGGTGCCCGTCAGTGG
GCAGAGCGCACATCGCCCACAGTCCCCGAGAAGTTGGGGGGAGGGGTCGGCAATTGAACCGGTGCCTAGA
GAAGGTGGCGCGGGGTAAACTGGGAAAGTGATGTCGTGTACTGGCTCCGCCTTTTTCCCGAGGGTGGGGG
AGAACCGTATATAAGTGCAGTAGTCGCCGTGAACGTTCTTTTTCGCAACGGGTTTGCCGCCAGAACACAG
GTAAGTGCCGTGTGTGGTTCCCGCGGGCCTGGCCTCTTTACGGGTTATGGCCCTTGCGTGCCTTGAATTA
CTTCCACCTGGCTGCAGTACGTGATTCTTGATCCCGAGCTTCGGGTTGGAAGTGGGTGGGAGAGTTCGAG
GCCTTGCGCTTAAGGAGCCCCTTCGCCTCGTGCTTGAGTTGAGGCCTGGCCTGGGCGCTGGGGCCGCCGC
GTGCGAATCTGGTGGCACCTTCGCGCCTGTCTCGCTGCTTTCGATAAGTCTCTAGCCATTTAAAATTTTT
GATGACCTGCTGCGACGCTTTTTTTCTGGCAAGATAGTCTTGTAAATGCGGGCCAAGATCTGCACACTGG
TATTTCGGTTTTTGGGGCCGCGGGCGGCGACGGGGCCCGTGCGTCCCAGCGCACATGTTCGGCGAGGCGG
GGCCTGCGAGCGCGGCCACCGAGAATCGGACGGGGGTAGTCTCAAGCTGGCCGGCCTGCTCTGGTGCCTG
GCCTCGCGCCGCCGTGTATCGCCCCGCCCTGGGCGGCAAGGCTGGCCCGGTCGGCACCAGTTGCGTGAGC
GGAAAGATGGCCGCTTCCCGGCCCTGCTGCAGGGAGCTCAAAATGGAGGACGCGGCGCTCGGGAGAGCGG
GCGGGTGAGTCACCCACACAAAGGAAAAGGGCCTTTCCGTCCTCAGCCGTCGCTTCATGTGACTCCACGG
AGTACCGGGCGCCGTCCAGGCACCTCGATTAGTTCTCGAGCTTTTGGAGTACGTCGTCTTTAGGTTGGGG
GGAGGGGTTTTATGCGATGGAGTTTCCCCACACTGAGTGGGTGGAGACTGAAGTTAGGCCAGCTTGGCAC
TTGATGTAATTCTCCTTGGAATTTGCCCTTTTTGAGTTTGGATCTTGGTTCATTCTCAAGCCTCAGACAG
TGGTTCAAAGTTTTTTTCTTCCATTTCAGGTGTCGTGAGGCTAGCACCGCCACCATGGCAAAGCCCAGCC
ACAGCAGCTATGTCCTTCAGCAGCTAAACAACCAAAGAGAATGGGGTTTTCTCTGTGACTGCTGTATTGC
AATTGATGACATTTACTTTCAAGCACACAAGGCAGTTCTAGCTGCCTGTAGCTCCTATTTTAGAATGTTT
TTCATGAACCATCAGCATAGTACTGCACAACTGAATCTCAGCAACATGAAAATTAGTGCAGAATGTTTTG
ATCTCATTTTGCAGTTTATGTATTTAGGAAAAATTATGACAGCTCCCTCCAGTTTTGAGCAGTTTAAAGT
GGCAATGAACTACCTACAGCTATACAATGTTCCTGACTGTTTAGAAGACATCCAGGATGCAGATTGTTCT
AGTTCAAAATGTTCCTCTTCTGCTTCCAGCAAACAGAACAGCAAAATGATATTTGGGGTAAGAATGTATG
AAGATACTGTGGCTCGAAATGGCAATGAAGCCAACAGGTGGTGTGCAGAGCCAAGTTCAACGGTAAATAC
ACCACATAATAGAGAGGCTGATGAAGAGTCTTTACAATTAGGTAATTTTCCTGAGCCACTATTTGATGTA
TGTAAAAAAAGTTCCGTGTCCAAATTATCTACTCCAAAAGAACGTGTGTCAAGACGCTTTGGGCGGAGTT
TTACCTGTGATAGCTGTGGATTTGGCTTTAGCTGTGAAAAATTATTAGATGAGCATGTGCTAACCTGTAC
TAACAGACATTTATACCAAAACACAAGATCTTACCATAGAATAGTAGATATTAGAGATGGAAAAGACAGT
AACATCAAAGCTGAATTTGGTGAAAAAGATTCTTCCAAAACATTTTCTGCACAGACGGACAAATACAGAG
GAGACACAAGCCAGGCTGCTGATGATTCAGCTTCAACCACTGGAAGCAGAAAAAGTAGCACAGTGGAGTC
TGAAATAGCAAGCGAAGAGAAAAGCAGAGCTGCTGAGAGGAAAAGGATTATTATTAAGATGGAGCCAGAA
GATATTCCTACAGATGAACTGAAAGACTTTAACATTATTAAAGTTACTGATAAAGACTGTAATGAATCCA
CTGACAATGATGAATTAGAAGATGAACCTGAAGAGCCATTTTATAGATACTATGTTGAAGAAGATGTCAG
CATAAAAAAAAGTGGTAGGAAAACTCTAAAACCTCGAATGTCAGTAAGTGCTGATGAAAGAGGTGGTTTA
GAGAATATGAGGCCCCCTAACAACAGCAGTCCAGTACAAGAGGATGCTGAAAATGCATCTTGTGAGCTGT
GTGGACTTACAATAACCGAGGAGGACCTGTCATCTCATTACTTAGCCAAACACATTGAAAATATCTGTGC
ATGTGGTAAATGTGGACAAATACTTGTAAAGGGTAGGCAGCTTCAGGAACATGCTCAACGATGTGGCGAG
CCCCAAGATCTGACCATGAATGGGTTAGGAAATACTGAGGAGAAAATGGACTTGGAAGAGAATCCTGATG
AGCAGTCCGAAATAAGAGATATGTTTGTTGAAATGCTGGATGATTTTAGGGACAATCATTACCAGATAAA
CAGTATCCAAAAAAAGCAGTTATTTAAACATTCTGCCTGCCCTTTTCGATGTCCTAATTGTGGCCAGCGT
TTTGAAACTGAAAATCTAGTGGTTGAACATATGTCTAGCTGCTTAGATCAAGATATGTTTAAGAGTGCCA
TCATGGAAGAAAATGAAAGAGATCACAGACGAAAGCATTTTTGTAATCTGTGTGGAAAAGGATTTTATCA
GCGGTGTCACTTAAGAGAACACTATACTGTTCATACTAAGGAAAAACAGTTTGTTTGTCAAACATGTGGA
AAGCAGTTTTTAAGAGAGCGTCAGTTGCGACTGCACAATGATATGCACAAAGGCATGGCCAGTGGTGAAA
TAGGGCCTTCTAAACCTGTGGAGAAGTAGTAATGAACTAGTCCGTAACTTGAAAGTATTTCGATTTCTTG
GCTTTATATATCTTGTGGAAAGGACGATGTATTTACAGCGGAAGCGCCAAGACGCGTTAAGTCGACAATC
AACCTCTGGATTACAAAATTTGTGAAAGATTGACTGGTATTCTTAACTATGTTGCTCCTTTTACGCTATG
TGGATACGCTGCTTTAATGCCTTTGTATCATGCTATTGCTTCCCGTATGGCTTTCATTTTCTCCTCCTTG
TATAAATCCTGGTTGCTGTCTCTTTATGAGGAGTTGTGGCCCGTTGTCAGGCAACGTGGCGTGGTGTGCA
CTGTGTTTGCTGACGCAACCCCCACTGGTTGGGGCATTGCCACCACCTGTCAGCTCCTTTCCGGGACTTT
CGCTTTCCCCCTCCCTATTGCCACGGCGGAACTCATCGCCGCCTGCCTTGCCCGCTGCTGGACAGGGGCT
CGGCTGTTGGGCACTGACAATTCCGTGGTGTTGTCGGGGAAATCATCGTCCTTTCCTTGGCTGCTCGCCT
GTGTTGCCACCTGGATTCTGCGCGGGACGTCCTTCTGCTACGTCCCTTCGGCCCTCAATCCAGCGGACCT
TCCTTCCCGCGGCCTGCTGCCGGCTCTGCGGCCTCTTCCGCGTCTTCGCCTTCGCCCTCAGACGAGTCGG
ATCTCCCTTTGGGCCGCCTCCCCGCGTCGACTTTAAGACCAATGACTTACAAGGCAGCTGTAGATCTTAG
CCACTTTTTAAAAGAAAAGGGGGGACTGGAAGGGCTAATTCACTCCCAACGAAGACAAGATCTGCTTTTT
GCTTGTACTGGGTCTCTCTGGTTAGACCAGATCTGAGCCTGGGAGCTCTCTGGCTAACTAGGGAACCCAC
TGCTTAAGCCTCAATAAAGCTTGCCTTGAGTGCTTCAAGTAGTGTGTGCCCGTCTGTTGTGTGACTCTGG
TAACTAGAGATCCCTCAGACCCTTTTAGTCAGTGTGGAAAATCTCTAGCAGTACGTATAGTAGTTCATGT
CATCTTATTATTCAGTATTTATAACTTGCAAAGAAATGAATATCAGAGAGTGAGAGGAACTTGTTTATTG
CAGCTTATAATGGTTACAAATAAAGCAATAGCATCACAAATTTCACAAATAAAGCATTTTTTTCACTGCA
TTCTAGTTGTGGTTTGTCCAAACTCATCAATGTATCTTATCATGTCTGGCTCTAGCTATCCCGCCCCTAA
CTCCGCCCATCCCGCCCCTAACTCCGCCCAGTTCCGCCCATTCTCCGCCCCATGGCTGACTAATTTTTTT
TATTTATGCAGAGGCCGAGGCCGCCTCGGCCTCTGAGCTATTCCAGAAGTAGTGAGGAGGCTTTTTTGGA
GGCCTAGGGACGTACCCAATTCGCCCTATAGTGAGTCGTATTACGCGCGCTCACTGGCCGTCGTTTTACA
ACGTCGTGACTGGGAAAACCCTGGCGTTACCCAACTTAATCGCCTTGCAGCACATCCCCCTTTCGCCAGC
TGGCGTAATAGCGAAGAGGCCCGCACCGATCGCCCTTCCCAACAGTTGCGCAGCCTGAATGGCGAATGGG
[124 nt withheld, positions 7631-7754]
C
[91 nt withheld, positions 7756-7846]
A
[49 nt withheld, positions 7848-7896]
CCTTTGACGTTGGAGTCCACGTTCTTT
[37 nt withheld, positions 7924-7960]
ACCCTATCTCGGTCTATTCTTTTGATTTATAAGGGATTTTGCCGATTTCGGCCTATTGGTTAAAAAATGA
GCTGATTTAACAAAAATTTAACGCGAATTTTAACAAAATATTAACGCTTACAATTTAGGTGGCACTTTTC
GGGGAAATGTGCGCGGAACCCCTATTTGTTTATTTTTCTAAATACATTCAAATATGTATCCGCTCATGAG
ACAATAACCCTGATAAATGCTTCAATAATATTGAAAAAGGAAGAGTATGAGTATTCAACATTTCCGTGTC
GCCCTTATTCCCTTTTTTGCGGCATTTTGCCTTCCTGTTTTTGCTCACCCAGAAACGCTGGTGAAAGTAA
AAGATGCTGAAGATCAGTTGGGTGCACGAGTGGGTTACATCGAACTGGATCTCAACAGCGGTAAGATCCT
TGAGAGTTTTCGCCCCGAAGAACGTTTTCCAATGATGAGCACTTTTAAAGTTCTGCTATGTGGCGCGGTA
TTATCCCGTATTGACGCCGGGCAAGAGCAACTCGGTCGCCGCATACACTATTCTCAGAATGACTTGGTTG
AGTACTCACCAGTCACAGAAAAGCATCTTACGGATGGCATGACAGTAAGAGAATTATGCAGTGCTGCCAT
AACCATGAGTGATAACACTGCGGCCAACTTACTTCTGACAACGATCGGAGGACCGAAGGAGCTAACCGCT
TTTTTGCACAACATGGGGGATCATGTAACTCGCCTTGATCGTTGGGAACCGGAGCTGAATGAAGCCATAC
CAAACGACGAGCGTGACACCACGATGCCTGTAGCAATGGCAACAACGTTGCGCAAACTATTAACTGGCGA
ACTACTTACTCTAGCTTCCCGGCAACAATTAATAGACTGGATGGAGGCGGATAAAGTTGCAGGACCACTT
CTGCGCTCGGCCCTTCCGGCTGGCTGGTTTATTGCTGATAAATCTGGAGCCGGTGAGCGTGGGTCTCGCG
GTATCATTGCAGCACTGGGGCCAGATGGTAAGCCCTCCCGTATCGTAGTTATCTACACGACGGGGAGTCA
GGCAACTATGGATGAACGAAATAGACAGATCGCTGAGATAGGTGCCTCACTGATTAAGCATTGGTAACTG
TCAGACCAAGTTTACTCATATATACTTTAGATTGATTTAAAACTTCATTTTTAATTTAAAAGGATCTAGG
TGAAGATCCTTTTTGATAATCTCATGACCAAAATCCCTTAACGTGAGTTTTCGTTCCACTGAGCGTCAGA
CCCCGTAGAAAAGATCAAAGGATCTTCTTGAGATCCTTTTTTTCTGCGCGTAATCTGCTGCTTGCAAACA
AAAAAACCACCGCTACCAGCGGTGGTTTGTTTGCCGGATCAAGAGCTACCAACTCTTTTTCCGAAGGTAA
CTGGCTTCAGCAGAGCGCAGATACCAAATACTGTTCTTCTAGTGTAGCCGTAGTTAGGCCACCACTTCAA
GAACTCTGTAGCACCGCCTACATACCTCGCTCTGCTAATCCTGTTACCAGTGGCTGCTGCCAGTGGCGAT
AAGTCGTGTCTTACCGGGTTGGACTCAAGACGATAGTTACCGGATAAGGCGCAGCGGTCGGGCTGAACGG
GGGGTTCGTGCACACAGCCCAGCTTGGAGCGAACGACCTACACCGAACTGAGATACCTACAGCGTGAGCT
ATGAGAAAGCGCCACGCTTCCCGAAGGGAGAAAGGCGGACAGGTATCCGGTAAGCGGCAGGGTCGGAACA
GGAGAGCGCACGAGGGAGCTTCCAGGGGGAAACGCCTGGTATCTTTATAGTCCTGTCGGGTTTCGCCACC
TCTGACTTGAGCGTCGATTTTTGTGATGCTCGTCAGGGGGGCGGAGCCTATGGAAAAACGCCAGCAACGC
GGCCTTTTTACGGTTCCTGGCCTTTTGCTGGCCTTTTGCTCACATGTTCTTTCCTGCGTTATCCCCTGAT
TCTGTGGATAACCGTATTACCGCCTTTGAGTGAGCTGATACCGCTCGCCGCAGCCGAACGACCGAGCGCA
GCGAGTCAGTGAGCGAGGAAGCGGAAGAGCGCCCAATACGCAAACCGCCTCTCCCCGCGCGTTGGCCGAT
TCATTAATGCAGCTGGCACGACAGGTTTCCCGACTGGAAAGCGGGCAGTGAGCGCAACGCAATTAATGTG
AGTTAGCTCACTCATTAGGCACCCCAGGCTTTACACTTTATGCTTCCGGCTCGTATGTTGTGTGGAATTG
TGAGCGGATAACAATTTCACACAGGAAACAGCTATGACCATGATTACGCCAAGCGCGCAATTAACCCTCA
CTAAAGGGAACAAAAGCTGGAGCTGCAAGC
Features (pLannotate 1.2.2; 31 found; start..end, strand, type, name):
      5..231     +  promoter       RSV promoter: Rous sarcoma virus enhancer/promoter
    232..412     +  LTR            5' LTR (truncated): truncated 5' long terminal repeat (LTR) from HIV-1
    459..584     +  misc_feature   HIV-1 Ψ: packaging signal of human immunodeficiency virus type 1
    568..931     +  CDS            HIV-1 gag (fragment): gag protein from human immunodeficiency virus 1; gag
   1077..1310    +  misc_feature   RRE: The Rev response element (RRE) of HIV-1 allows for Rev-dependent mRNA export from the nucleus to the cytoplasm.
   1687..1713    +  CDS            Rev (fragment): human immunodeficiency virus 1 (HIV-1) Rev protein; rev; enhances nuclear export of unspliced and incompletely spliced viral mRNAs
   1720..1743    +  promoter       SV40 promoter (fragment): SV40 early promoter
   1744..1815    +  promoter       SV40 promoter (fragment): SV40 enhancer and early promoter
   1839..1974    +  rep_origin     SV40 ori: SV40 origin of replication
   2020..2616    +  CDS            PuroR (fragment): puromycin N-acetyltransferase; pac from Streptomyces; confers resistance to puromycin
   2665..2782    +  misc_feature   cPPT/CTS: central polypurine tract and central termination sequence of HIV-1
   2847..2913    +  CDS            small t antigen (fragment): SV40 (simian virus 40) small t antigen
   2920..4098    +  promoter       EF-1α promoter: strong constitutive promoter for human elongation factor EF-1α
   4115..5935    +  CDS            ZBTB1 (fragment): ZBTB1_HUMAN - Also known as KIAA0997. Experimental evidence at protein level: Swiss-Prot protein existence level 1. Acts as a transcriptional repressor (PubMed:20797634). Represses cAMP-responsive element (CRE)-mediated transcriptional activation (PubMed:21706167). In addition, has a role in translesion DNA synthesis. Requires for UV-inducible RAD18 loading, PCNA monoubiquitination, POLH recruitment to replication factories and efficient translesion DNA synthesis (PubMed:24657165). Plays a key role in the transcriptional regulation of T lymphocyte development (By similarity). From Homo sapiens
   6062..6115    +  promoter       U6 promoter (fragment): RNA polymerase III promoter for human U6 snRNA
   6157..6745    +  misc_feature   WPRE: woodchuck hepatitis virus posttranscriptional regulatory element
   6796..6815    +  misc_feature   cPPT/CTS (fragment): central polypurine tract and central termination sequence of HIV-1
   6817..7050    +  LTR            3' LTR (ΔU3): self-inactivating 3' long terminal repeat (LTR) from HIV-1
   7128..7249    +  polyA_signal   SV40 poly(A) signal: SV40 polyadenylation signal
   7289..7424    +  rep_origin     SV40 ori: SV40 origin of replication
   7445..7463    -  promoter       T7 promoter: promoter for bacteriophage T7 RNA polymerase
   7471..7626    +  CDS            lacZα (fragment): LacZα fragment of β-galactosidase; lacZ fragment
   7631..8059    +  rep_origin     f1 ori (sequence partly withheld): f1 bacteriophage origin of replication; arrow indicates direction of (+) strand synthesis
   8112..8216    +  promoter       AmpR promoter: bla
   8217..9077    +  CDS            AmpR: β-lactamase; bla; confers resistance to ampicillin, carbenicillin, and related antibiotics
   9248..9836    +  rep_origin     ori: high-copy-number ColE1/pMB1/pBR322/pUC origin of replication
  10019..10111   +  CDS            lacI (fragment): lac repressor; lacI; The lac repressor binds to the lac operator to inhibit transcription in E. coli. This inhibition can be relieved by adding lactose or isopropyl-β-D-thiogalactopyranoside (IPTG).
  10124..10145   +  protein_bind   CAP binding site: CAP binding activates transcription in the presence of cAMP. E. coli catabolite activator protein
  10160..10190   +  promoter       lac promoter: promoter for the E. coli lac operon
  10198..10214   +  protein_bind   lac operator: The lac repressor binds to the lac operator to inhibit transcription in E. coli. This inhibition can be relieved by adding lactose or isopropyl-β-D-thiogalactopyranoside (IPTG). lac repressor encoded by lacI
  10259..10277   +  promoter       T3 promoter: promoter for bacteriophage T3 RNA polymerase
