[The description below was written by a language model from this plasmid's Addgene catalogue record and pLannotate feature annotations shown in this document.]
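Description:
TFORF1853 is a lentiviral mammalian expression plasmid built on the pLX_TRC317 backbone. It carries the human transcription factor ZBTB1 as one member of a barcoded transcription factor ORF collection. It is propagated in E. coli through a high-copy ColE1/pUC-type origin with ampicillin selection (AmpR under its own bla promoter). The backbone also retains an f1 origin and remnants of a lac/T7/T3 cloning region. The depositor warns that the plasmid can recombine in bacteria, which is a common problem with LTR-containing vectors. The sequenced record is 10,300 nt, which matches the stated backbone and insert sizes.

The viral portion follows a third-generation, self-inactivating design. An RSV promoter drives a truncated HIV-1 5' LTR, followed by the Ψ packaging signal with a partial gag sequence, the RRE for Rev-dependent export of the genomic RNA, a cPPT/CTS, WPRE and a ΔU3 3' LTR, with an SV40 poly(A) signal downstream.

Between the LTRs there are two expression units. An SV40 early promoter/origin region drives puromycin N-acetyltransferase, which allows selection of transduced cells. The EF-1α promoter drives the ZBTB1 ORF, with the WPRE downstream to enhance transcript expression. The annotation tool matches only part of the stated 2,036 bp insert to ZBTB1 protein, so the ORF is labelled as a fragment. The unique 24-bp barcode described in the catalogue entry is not annotated in the feature table. A short U6 promoter fragment lies between the ORF and the WPRE.

The construct is intended for constitutive overexpression of ZBTB1, a zinc-finger/BTB transcriptional repressor, after lentiviral delivery. The barcode lets the factor be identified in pooled overexpression screens, such as those for directed differentiation.
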