Addgene plasmid #142872: TFORF1853
Purpose: Lentiviral vector for overexpressing transcription factor ORFs with unique 24-bp barcodes. Barcodes facilitate identification of transcription factors in pooled screens.
Depositing lab: Feng Zhang. Depositing organization: Broad Institute. Publication: A transcription factor atlas of directed differentiation. Joung J, Ma S, Tay T, Geiger-Schuller KR, Kirchgatterer PC, Verdine VK, Guo B, Arias-Garcia MA, Allen WE, Singh A, Kuksenko O, Abudayyeh OO, Gootenberg JS, Fu Z, Macrae RK, Buenrostro JD, Regev A, Zhang F. Cell. 2023 Jan 5;186(1):209-229.e26. doi: 10.1016/j.cell.2022.11.026. PubMed 36608654.
Backbone
  Vector backbone: pLX_TRC317
  Backbone manufacturer: Broad Institute Genetic Perturbation Platform
  Backbone size w/o insert (bp): 8264
  Vector type: Mammalian Expression, Lentiviral
  Selectable markers: Puromycin
Growth in bacteria
  Bacterial resistance: Ampicillin, 100 μg/mL
  Growth temperature: 37°C
  Growth strain: NEB Stable
  Copy number: High Copy
Gene/Insert
  Gene/Insert name: ZBTB1
  Species: H. sapiens (human)
  Insert size (bp): 2036
  Entrez Gene: ZBTB1 (a.k.a. ZNF909, KIAA0997)
  Promoter: EF1a
  Cloning method: Unknown
  Sequencing primers: 5′ GGGTGGAGACTGAAGTTAGGCCAG; 3′ CACATAGCGTAAAAGGAGCAACATAG
Terms and licenses: Academic/Nonprofit Terms; Industry Terms: Not Available to Industry
Depositor comments: NM_014950,XM_011536568,ENST00000358738 . The transcription factor ORF portion of this plasmid was synthesized by Genewiz. Please test multiple small colonies in case of plasmid recombination. To make this collection available in a timely manner, a portion of this collection was not fully sequenced by Addgene. If an Addgene verified full plasmid sequence is not available, please contact us prior to placing an order to request the full sequence.
How to cite: TFORF1853 was a gift from Feng Zhang (Addgene plasmid # 142872 ; http://n2t.net/addgene:142872 ; RRID:Addgene_142872)
