>Addgene plasmid #142872 | TFORF1853 | depositor partial sequence | sequence record 280754 | Insert
ACCGCCACCATGGCAAAGCCCAGCCACAGCAGCTATGTCCTTCAGCAGCTAAACAACCAAAGAGAATGGG
GTTTTCTCTGTGACTGCTGTATTGCAATTGATGACATTTACTTTCAAGCACACAAGGCAGTTCTAGCTGC
CTGTAGCTCCTATTTTAGAATGTTTTTCATGAACCATCAGCATAGTACTGCACAACTGAATCTCAGCAAC
ATGAAAATTAGTGCAGAATGTTTTGATCTCATTTTGCAGTTTATGTATTTAGGAAAAATTATGACAGCTC
CCTCCAGTTTTGAGCAGTTTAAAGTGGCAATGAACTACCTACAGCTATACAATGTTCCTGACTGTTTAGA
AGACATCCAGGATGCAGATTGTTCTAGTTCAAAATGTTCCTCTTCTGCTTCCAGCAAACAGAACAGCAAA
ATGATATTTGGGGTAAGAATGTATGAAGATACTGTGGCTCGAAATGGCAATGAAGCCAACAGGTGGTGTG
CAGAGCCAAGTTCAACGGTAAATACACCACATAATAGAGAGGCTGATGAAGAGTCTTTACAATTAGGTAA
TTTTCCTGAGCCACTATTTGATGTATGTAAAAAAAGTTCCGTGTCCAAATTATCTACTCCAAAAGAACGT
GTGTCAAGACGCTTTGGGCGGAGTTTTACCTGTGATAGCTGTGGATTTGGCTTTAGCTGTGAAAAATTAT
TAGATGAGCATGTGCTAACCTGTACTAACAGACATTTATACCAAAACACAAGATCTTACCATAGAATAGT
AGATATTAGAGATGGAAAAGACAGTAACATCAAAGCTGAATTTGGTGAAAAAGATTCTTCCAAAACATTT
TCTGCACAGACGGACAAATACAGAGGAGACACAAGCCAGGCTGCTGATGATTCAGCTTCAACCACTGGAA
GCAGAAAAAGTAGCACAGTGGAGTCTGAAATAGCAAGCGAAGAGAAAAGCAGAGCTGCTGAGAGGAAAAG
GATTATTATTAAGATGGAGCCAGAAGATATTCCTACAGATGAACTGAAAGACTTTAACATTATTAAAGTT
ACTGATAAAGACTGTAATGAATCCACTGACAATGATGAATTAGAAGATGAACCTGAAGAGCCATTTTATA
GATACTATGTTGAAGAAGATGTCAGCATAAAAAAAAGTGGTAGGAAAACTCTAAAACCTCGAATGTCAGT
AAGTGCTGATGAAAGAGGTGGTTTAGAGAATATGAGGCCCCCTAACAACAGCAGTCCAGTACAAGAGGAT
GCTGAAAATGCATCTTGTGAGCTGTGTGGACTTACAATAACCGAGGAGGACCTGTCATCTCATTACTTAG
CCAAACACATTGAAAATATCTGTGCATGTGGTAAATGTGGACAAATACTTGTAAAGGGTAGGCAGCTTCA
GGAACATGCTCAACGATGTGGCGAGCCCCAAGATCTGACCATGAATGGGTTAGGAAATACTGAGGAGAAA
ATGGACTTGGAAGAGAATCCTGATGAGCAGTCCGAAATAAGAGATATGTTTGTTGAAATGCTGGATGATT
TTAGGGACAATCATTACCAGATAAACAGTATCCAAAAAAAGCAGTTATTTAAACATTCTGCCTGCCCTTT
TCGATGTCCTAATTGTGGCCAGCGTTTTGAAACTGAAAATCTAGTGGTTGAACATATGTCTAGCTGCTTA
GATCAAGATATGTTTAAGAGTGCCATCATGGAAGAAAATGAAAGAGATCACAGACGAAAGCATTTTTGTA
ATCTGTGTGGAAAAGGATTTTATCAGCGGTGTCACTTAAGAGAACACTATACTGTTCATACTAAGGAAAA
ACAGTTTGTTTGTCAAACATGTGGAAAGCAGTTTTTAAGAGAGCGTCAGTTGCGACTGCACAATGATATG
CACAAAGGCATGGCCAGTGGTGAAATAGGGCCTTCTAAACCTGTGGAGAAGTAGTAATGAACTAGTCCGT
AACTTGAAAGTATTTCGATTTCTTGGCTTTATATATCTTGTGGAAAGGACGATGTATTTACAGCGGAAGC
GCCAAG
