>Addgene plasmid #142872 | TFORF1853 | depositor partial sequence | sequence record 280755 | Barcode
TGTATTTACAGCGGAAGCGCCAAG
